>Addgene plasmid #20618 | pWZL Neo Myr Flag RIOK3 | addgene partial sequence | sequence record 26442 | 20618 with pWZL-Fwd
CTCCTTCTCTAGGCGCCGGCCGGATCCAGAATTCGCCACCATGGGGTCTTCAAAATCTAAACCAAAGGAC
CCCAGCCAGCGCCGGCGCAGGATCCGAGGTTACCTTGACTACAAAGACGATGACGACAAGCAATTGACAA
GTTTGTACAAAAAAGTTGGCATGGATCTGGTAGGAGTGGCATCGCCTGAGCCCGGGACGGCAGCGGCCTG
GGGACCCAGCAAGTGTCCATGGGCTATTCCTCAAAATACAATATCTTGTTCTTTGGCTGATGTAATGAGT
GAACAGCTGGCCAAAGAATTGCAGTTAGAAGAAGAAGCTGCCGTTTTTCCTGAAGTTGCTGTTGCTGAAG
GACCATTTATTACTGGAGAAAACATTGATACTTCCAGTGACCTTATGCTGGCTCAGATGCTACAGATGGA
ATATGACAGAGAATATGATGCACAGCTTAGGCGTGAAGAAAAAAAATTCAATGGAGATAGCAAAGTTTCC
ATTTCCTTTGAAAATTATCGAAAAGTGCATCCTTATGAAGACAGCGATAGCTCTGAAGATGAGGTTGACT
GGCAGGATACTCGTGATGATCCCTACAGACCAGCAAAACCGGTTCCCACTCCTAAAAAGGGCTTTATTGG
AAAAGGAAAAGATATCACCACCAAACATGATGAAGTAGTATGTGGGAGAAAGAACACAGCAAGAATGGAA
AATTTTGCACCTGA
