[The description below was written by a language model from this plasmid's Addgene catalogue record.]
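Description:
pWZL Neo Myr Flag RIOK3 is a retroviral mammalian expression plasmid built on the Gateway-compatible pWZL-Neo-Myr-Flag-DEST backbone. It is propagated in bacteria under ampicillin selection, and the record recommends a recombination-deficient strain (Stbl3), which is common for retroviral vectors because their repeated terminal sequences can recombine. Copy number is not recorded. In mammalian cells, a neomycin resistance marker allows transduced or transfected populations to be selected with G418. No feature table is provided, so the promoter driving the insert, the arrangement of the neomycin cassette and the specific viral elements are not stated. Vectors of this type generally rely on retroviral long terminal repeats and a packaging signal so that the transcript can be packaged into virions in a suitable packaging cell line and stably integrated in target cells.

The payload is the human RIOK3 open reading frame (RIO kinase 3, also known as SUDD), moved from a Gateway entry clone into the destination vector by an LR recombination reaction. This places the ORF downstream of two backbone-encoded N-terminal elements. The first is a myristoylation signal, which directs lipid modification and membrane targeting of the fusion protein, a strategy often used to promote kinase activation. The second is a Flag epitope for detection or immunoprecipitation. The plasmid belongs to a library of myristoylated human kinase clones assembled for gain-of-function screening in an integrative genomic study of breast cancer oncogenes. The depositors note that the identity of the gene has been verified, but the clone has not been fully sequenced, so minor mutations cannot be excluded.
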