Addgene plasmid #20618: pWZL Neo Myr Flag RIOK3
Depositing lab: William Hahn & Jean Zhao. Depositing organization: Dana-Farber Cancer Institute. Publication: Integrative Genomic Approaches Identify IKBKE as a Breast Cancer Oncogene (Kinase Library Clones). Boehm JS, Zhao JJ, Yao J, Kim SY, Firestein R, Dunn IF, Sjostrom SK, Garraway LA, Weremowicz S, Richardson AL, Greulich H, Stewart CJ, Mulvey LA, Shen RR, Ambrogio L, Hirozane-Kishikawa T, Hill DE, Vidal M, Meyerson M, Grenier JK, Hinkle G, Root DE, Roberts TM, Lander ES, Polyak K, Hahn WC. Cell. 2007 Jun 15. 129(6):1065-1079. 10.1016/j.cell.2007.03.052 PubMed 17574021.
Backbone
  Vector backbone: pWZL-Neo-Myr-Flag-DEST
  Backbone manufacturer: William Hahn Lab (available at Addgene, #15300)
  Vector type: Mammalian Expression, Retroviral
  Selectable markers: Neomycin (select with G418)
Growth in bacteria
  Bacterial resistance: Ampicillin, 100 μg/mL
  Growth temperature: 37°C
  Growth strain: Stbl3
  Growth instructions: Stbl3 cells to prevent recombination.
  Copy number: Unknown
Gene/Insert
  Gene/Insert name: RIOK3 (alt name: RIO kinase 3)
  Species: H. sapiens (human)
  GenBank ID: NM_003831
  Entrez Gene: RIOK3 (a.k.a. SUDD, DKFZp779L1370)
  Tag / fusion protein: Myr (N terminal on backbone); Flag (N terminal on backbone)
  Cloning method: Gateway Cloning
  Sequencing primers: 5′ pWZL-Fwd (GAA CCT CCT CGT TCG ACC); 3′ pWZL-Rev (TTC CGG GCC CTC ACA TTG)
Resource information
  A portion of this plasmid was derived from a plasmid made by: 2-D4
Terms and licenses: Academic/Nonprofit Terms; Industry Terms: Not Available to Industry
Depositor comments: ORFs were cloned into Gateway compatible pEntry vectors. An LR recombination reaction was performed to move the ORF to pWZL-Neo-Myr-Flag DEST such that the ORF would have 5' myristoylation and flag tags. This plasmid is part of a kinase library, and the gene has been verified, but has not been fully sequenced for minor mutations. Please see the following link for plasmids from this article that are not part of the kinase library http://www.addgene.org/pubmed/17574021
How to cite: pWZL Neo Myr Flag RIOK3 was a gift from William Hahn & Jean Zhao (Addgene plasmid # 20618 ; http://n2t.net/addgene:20618 ; RRID:Addgene_20618)
